Addgene plasmid #14356: pAG306GPD-ccdB-DsRed
Purpose: (Empty Backbone)
Depositing lab: Susan Lindquist. Depositing organization: Whitehead Institute for Biomedical Research. Publication: A suite of Gateway cloning vectors for high-throughput genetic analysis in Saccharomyces cerevisiae. Alberti S, Gitler AD, Lindquist S. Yeast. 2007 Oct . 24(10):913-9. 10.1002/yea.1502 PubMed 17583893.
Backbone
  Vector backbone: pRS306
  Vector type: Yeast Expression ; Gateway Destination
  Selectable markers: URA3
Growth in bacteria
  Bacterial resistance: Chloramphenicol and Ampicillin, 25 & 100 μg/mL
  Growth temperature: 37°C
  Growth strain: ccdB Survival
  Growth instructions: DB3.1, ccdB Survival
  Copy number: Unknown
Gene/Insert
  Gene/Insert name: None
  Tag / fusion protein: DsRed (C terminal on backbone)
  Cloning method: Gateway Cloning
  Sequencing primers: 5′ GPDPro_F
Terms and licenses: Academic/Nonprofit Terms; Industry Terms: Not Available to Industry
Depositor comments: Type of plasmid: integrating. This plasmid contains the Gateway technology from Invitrogen; Invitrogen requires purchasing of Gateway Clonase for carrying out the Gateway recombinational cloning reaction http://www.invitrogen.com Please note that the full plasmid sequence is provided as a reference only, and may not match the exact sequence of the plasmid.
How to cite: pAG306GPD-ccdB-DsRed was a gift from Susan Lindquist (Addgene plasmid # 14356 ; http://n2t.net/addgene:14356 ; RRID:Addgene_14356)
