[The description below was written by a language model from this plasmid's Addgene catalogue record and pLannotate feature annotations shown in this document.]
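Description:
pAG306GPD-ccdB-DsRed is an empty Gateway destination vector for protein expression in Saccharomyces cerevisiae, built on the integrating pRS306 backbone. It carries no yeast replication origin or centromere in the annotated features, consistent with the depositor's description of it as an integrating plasmid, so stable maintenance in yeast depends on insertion into the genome. Selection there uses the URA3 marker, which complements uracil auxotrophy and can be counterselected with 5-FOA. In E. coli the plasmid replicates from a high-copy ColE1/pUC-type origin and carries AmpR. An f1 origin and remnants of the pBluescript lacZα/MCS region, with flanking T7 and T3 promoters, are also present.

The expression unit is driven by the constitutive GPD (TDH3/GAP) promoter and closed by the CYC1 terminator. Between them sits the Gateway cassette: attR1 and attR2 sites flanking a chloramphenicol resistance gene and the ccdB toxin gene. Because CcdB poisons DNA gyrase in ordinary strains, the unrecombined vector must be propagated in a ccdB-tolerant host, with chloramphenicol and ampicillin used together for selection. An LR recombination with an entry clone replaces the CmR-ccdB cassette with the gene of interest, and ccdB then serves as negative selection against unreacted vector. Immediately downstream of attR2 lies a DsRed coding sequence, annotated as the monomeric derivative DsRed-Monomer, so an inserted open reading frame lacking a stop codon is expressed as a C-terminal red fluorescent fusion.

The vector belongs to a suite of yeast Gateway plasmids designed for high-throughput genetic analysis, and it suits stable, constitutive expression of tagged proteins for localisation or expression studies. The depositor notes that the full sequence is a reference only and may not match the physical plasmid exactly.
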