Features (pLannotate 1.2.2; 28 found; start..end, strand, type, name):
    137..184     +  misc_feature   bom (fragment): basis of mobility region from pBR322
    195..410     +  promoter       URA3 promoter: S. cerevisiae URA3
    411..1214    +  CDS            URA3: orotidine-5'-phosphate decarboxylase, required for uracil biosynthesis; S. cerevisiae URA3; yeast auxotrophic marker, counterselectable with 5-fluoroorotic acid (5-FOA)
   1293..1342    +  misc_feature   bom (fragment): basis of mobility region from pBR322
   1343..1798    -  rep_origin     f1 ori (sequence partly withheld): f1 bacteriophage origin of replication; arrow indicates direction of (+) strand synthesis
   1806..1963    -  CDS            lacZα (fragment): LacZα fragment of β-galactosidase; lacZ fragment
   1966..1984    +  promoter       T7 promoter: promoter for bacteriophage T7 RNA polymerase
   2009..2653    +  promoter       GAP promoter: S. cerevisiae TDH3; promoter for glyceraldehyde-3-phosphate dehydrogenase
   2659..2679    +  misc_feature   MCS (fragment): pBluescript multiple cloning site
   2683..2807    +  protein_bind   attR1: mutant version of attR; recombination site for the Gateway® LR reaction LR Clonase™
   2832..2862    +  promoter       lac UV5 promoter: E. coli lac promoter with an "up" mutation
   2886..2915    +  promoter       cat promoter (fragment): promoter of the E. coli cat gene encoding chloramphenicol acetyltransferase
   2916..3575    +  CDS            CmR: chloramphenicol acetyltransferase; cat; confers resistance to chloramphenicol
   3757..3915    +  CDS            ccdA (fragment): CCDA_ECO57 - Also known as H, letA. Experimental evidence at protein level: Swiss-Prot protein existence level 1. Antitoxin component of a type II toxin-antitoxin (TA) system which inhibits the post-segregational killing (PSK) of plasmid-free cells, also referred to as a plasmid addiction system. Binds to and blocks the activity of CcdB; will also remove bound CcdB protein from the CcdB-GyrA complex by forming a CcdA-CcdB complex, a process termed rejuvenation. Functions as a transcriptional corepressor for the ccdAB operon, repression also requires CcdB (By similarity). From Escherichia coli
   3920..4222    +  CDS            ccdB: CCDB_ECOLI - Also known as G, letB, letD. Experimental evidence at protein level: Swiss-Prot protein existence level 1. Toxic component of a type II toxin-antitoxin (TA) system, functioning in plasmid maintainence. Responsible for the post- segregational killing (PSK) of plasmid-free cells, also referred to as a plasmid addiction system. Half-life of over 2 hours. Cell killing by CcdB is accompanied by filamentation, defects in chromosome and plasmid segregation, defects in cell division, formation of anucleate cells, decreased DNA synthesis and plasmid loss. Interferes with the activity of DN
   4266..4390    -  protein_bind   attR2: mutant version of attR; recombination site for the Gateway® LR reaction LR Clonase™
   4394..4421    +  misc_feature   MCS (fragment): pBluescript multiple cloning site
   4422..5099    +  CDS            DsRed-Monomer: monomeric derivative of DsRed fluorescent protein (Strongin et al., 2007) mammalian codon-optimized
   5106..5353    +  terminator     CYC1 terminator: S. cerevisiae CYC1; transcription terminator for CYC1
   5376..5394    -  promoter       T3 promoter: promoter for bacteriophage T3 RNA polymerase
   5439..5455    -  protein_bind   lac operator: The lac repressor binds to the lac operator to inhibit transcription in E. coli. This inhibition can be relieved by adding lactose or isopropyl-β-D-thiogalactopyranoside (IPTG). lac repressor encoded by lacI
   5463..5493    -  promoter       lac promoter: promoter for the E. coli lac operon
   5508..5529    -  protein_bind   CAP binding site: CAP binding activates transcription in the presence of cAMP. E. coli catabolite activator protein
   5542..5634    -  CDS            lacI (fragment): lac repressor; lacI; The lac repressor binds to the lac operator to inhibit transcription in E. coli. This inhibition can be relieved by adding lactose or isopropyl-β-D-thiogalactopyranoside (IPTG).
   5817..6405    -  rep_origin     ori: high-copy-number ColE1/pMB1/pBR322/pUC origin of replication
   6576..7436    -  CDS            AmpR: β-lactamase; bla; confers resistance to ampicillin, carbenicillin, and related antibiotics
   7437..7541    -  promoter       AmpR promoter: bla
   7636..35      +  CDS            rop (fragment) (across the origin): Rop protein, which maintains plasmids at low copy number; rop
>Addgene plasmid #14356 | pAG306GPD-ccdB-DsRed | depositor full sequence | sequence record 8019 | Author sequence
TCGCGCGTTTCGGTGATGACGGTGAAAACCTCTGACACATGCAGCTCCCGGAGACGGTCACAGCTTGTCT
GTAAGCGGATGCCGGGAGCAGACAAGCCCGTCAGGGCGCGTCAGCGGGTGTTGGCGGGTGTCGGGGCTGG
CTTAACTATGCGGCATCAGAGCAGATTGTACTGAGAGTGCACCACGCTTTTCAATTCAATTCATCATTTT
TTTTTTATTCTTTTTTTTGATTTCGGTTTCTTTGAAATTTTTTTGATTCGGTAATCTCCGAACAGAAGGA
AGAACGAAGGAAGGAGCACAGACTTAGATTGGTATATATACGCATATGTAGTGTTGAAGAAACATGAAAT
TGCCCAGTATTCTTAACCCAACTGCACAGAACAAAAACCTGCAGGAAACGAAGATAAATCATGTCGAAAG
CTACATATAAGGAACGTGCTGCTACTCATCCTAGTCCTGTTGCTGCCAAGCTATTTAATATCATGCACGA
AAAGCAAACAAACTTGTGTGCTTCATTGGATGTTCGTACCACCAAGGAATTACTGGAGTTAGTTGAAGCA
TTAGGTCCCAAAATTTGTTTACTAAAAACACATGTGGATATCTTGACTGATTTTTCCATGGAGGGCACAG
TTAAGCCGCTAAAGGCATTATCCGCCAAGTACAATTTTTTACTCTTCGAAGACAGAAAATTTGCTGACAT
TGGTAATACAGTCAAATTGCAGTACTCTGCGGGTGTATACAGAATAGCAGAATGGGCAGACATTACGAAT
GCACACGGTGTGGTGGGCCCAGGTATTGTTAGCGGTTTGAAGCAGGCGGCAGAAGAAGTAACAAAGGAAC
CTAGAGGCCTTTTGATGTTAGCAGAATTGTCATGCAAGGGCTCCCTATCTACTGGAGAATATACTAAGGG
TACTGTTGACATTGCGAAGAGCGACAAAGATTTTGTTATCGGCTTTATTGCTCAAAGAGACATGGGTGGA
AGAGATGAAGGTTACGATTGGTTGATTATGACACCCGGTGTGGGTTTAGATGACAAGGGAGACGCATTGG
GTCAACAGTATAGAACCGTGGATGATGTGGTCTCTACAGGATCTGACATTATTATTGTTGGAAGAGGACT
ATTTGCAAAGGGAAGGGATGCTAAGGTAGAGGGTGAACGTTACAGAAAAGCAGGCTGGGAAGCATATTTG
AGAAGATGCGGCCAGCAAAACTAAAAAACTGTATTATAAGTAAATGCATGTATACTAAACTCACAAATTA
GAGCTTCAATTTAATTATATCAGTTATTACCCTGCGGTGTGAAATACCGCACAGATGCGTAAGGAGAAAA
TACCGCATCAGGAAATTGTAAACGTTAATATTTTGTTAAAATTCGCGTTAAATTTTTGTTAAATCAGCTC
ATTTTTTAACCAATAGGCCGAAATCGGCAAAATCCCTTATAAATCAAAAGAATAGACCGAGATAGGGT
[37 nt withheld, positions 1469-1505]
AAAGAACGTGGACTCCAACGTCAAAGG
[49 nt withheld, positions 1533-1581]
T
[91 nt withheld, positions 1583-1673]
G
[124 nt withheld, positions 1675-1798]
CGCGCCATTCGCCATTCAGGCTGCGCAACTGTTGGGAAGGGCGATCGGTGCGGGCCTCTTCGCTATTACG
CCAGCTGGCGAAGGGGGGATGTGCTGCAAGGCGATTAAGTTGGGTAACGCCAGGGTTTTCCCAGTCACGA
CGTTGTAAAACGACGGCCAGTGAATTGTAATACGACTCACTATAGGGCGAATTGGAGCTCTTCGAGTTTA
TCATTATCAATACTCGCCATTTCAAAGAATACGTAAATAATTAATAGTAGTGATTTTCCTAACTTTATTT
AGTCAAAAAATTAGCCTTTTAATTCTGCTGTAACCCGTACATGCCCAAAATAGGGGGCGGGTTACACAGA
ATATATAACACCGAAGGTGCCTGGGTGAACAGGTTTATTCCTGGCATCCACTAAATATAATGGAGCCCGC
TTTTTAAGCTGGCATCCAGAAAAAAAAAGAATCCCAGCACCAAAATATTGTTTTCTTCACCAACCATCAG
TTCATAGGTCCATTCTCTTAGCGCAACTACAGAGAACAGGGGCACAAACAGGCAAAAAACGGGCACAACC
TCAATGGAGTGATGCAACCTGCCTGGAGTAAATGATGACACAAGGCAATTGACCCACGCATGTATCTATC
TCATTTTCTTACACCTTCTATTACCTTCTGCTCTCTCTGATTTGGAAAAAGCTGAAAAAAAAGGTTGAAA
CCAGTTCCCTGAAATTATTCCCCTACTTGACTAATAAGTATATAAAGACGGTAGGTATTGATTGTAATTC
TGTAAATCTATTTCTTAAACTTCTTAAATTCTACTTTTATAGTTAGTCTTTTTTTTAGTTTTAAAACACC
AGAACTTAGTTTCGACGGATTCTAGAACTAGTGGATCCCCCATCACAAGTTTGTACAAAAAAGCTGAACG
AGAAACGTAAAATGATATAAATATCAATATATTAAATTAGATTTTGCATAAAAAACAGACTACATAATAC
TGTAAAACACAACATATCCAGTCACTATGGCGGCCGCATTAGGCACCCCAGGCTTTACACTTTATGCTTC
CGGCTCGTATAATGTGTGGATTTTGAGTTAGGATCCGTCGAGATTTTCAGGAGCTAAGGAAGCTAAAATG
GAGAAAAAAATCACTGGATATACCACCGTTGATATATCCCAATGGCATCGTAAAGAACATTTTGAGGCAT
TTCAGTCAGTTGCTCAATGTACCTATAACCAGACCGTTCAGCTGGATATTACGGCCTTTTTAAAGACCGT
AAAGAAAAATAAGCACAAGTTTTATCCGGCCTTTATTCACATTCTTGCCCGCCTGATGAATGCTCATCCG
GAATTCCGTATGGCAATGAAAGACGGTGAGCTGGTGATATGGGATAGTGTTCACCCTTGTTACACCGTTT
TCCATGAGCAAACTGAAACGTTTTCATCGCTCTGGAGTGAATACCACGACGATTTCCGGCAGTTTCTACA
CATATATTCGCAAGATGTGGCGTGTTACGGTGAAAACCTGGCCTATTTCCCTAAAGGGTTTATTGAGAAT
ATGTTTTTCGTCTCAGCCAATCCCTGGGTGAGTTTCACCAGTTTTGATTTAAACGTGGCCAATATGGACA
ACTTCTTCGCCCCCGTTTTCACCATGGGCAAATATTATACGCAAGGCGACAAGGTGCTGATGCCGCTGGC
GATTCAGGTTCATCATGCCGTCTGTGATGGCTTCCATGTCGGCAGAATGCTTAATGAATTACAACAGTAC
TGCGATGAGTGGCAGGGCGGGGCGTAAACGCCGCGTGGATCCGGCTTACTAAAAGCCAGATAACAGTATG
CGTATTTGCGCGCTGATTTTTGCGGTATAAGAATATATACTGATATGTATACCCGAAGTATGTCAAAAAG
AGGTATGCTATGAAGCAGCGTATTACAGTGACAGTTGACAGCGACAGCTATCAGTTGCTCAAGGCATATA
TGATGTCAATATCTCCGGTCTGGTAAGCACAACCATGCAGAATGAAGCCCGTCGTCTGCGTGCCGAACGC
TGGAAAGCGGAAAATCAGGAAGGGATGGCTGAGGTCGCCCGGTTTATTGAAATGAACGGCTCTTTTGCTG
ACGAGAACAGGGGCTGGTGAAATGCAGTTTAAGGTTTACACCTATAAAAGAGAGAGCCGTTATCGTCTGT
TTGTGGATGTACAGAGTGATATTATTGACACGCCCGGGCGACGGATGGTGATCCCCCTGGCCAGTGCACG
TCTGCTGTCAGATAAAGTCTCCCGTGAACTTTACCCGGTGGTGCATATCGGGGATGAAAGCTGGCGCATG
ATGACCACCGATATGGCCAGTGTGCCGGTCTCCGTTATCGGGGAAGAAGTGGCTGATCTCAGCCACCGCG
AAAATGACATCAAAAACGCCATTAACCTGATGTTCTGGGGAATATAAATGTCAGGCTCCCTTATACACAG
CCAGTCTGCAGGTCGACCATAGTGACTGGATATGTTGTGTTTTACAGTATTATGTAGTCTGTTTTTTATG
CAAAATCTAATTTAATATATTGATATTTATATCATTTTACGTTTCTCGTTCAGCTTTCTTGTACAAAGTG
GTGATGGGCTGCAGGAATTCGATATCAAGCTTAATGGACAACACCGAGGACGTCATCAAGGAGTTCATGC
AGTTCAAGGTGCGCATGGAGGGCTCCGTGAACGGCCACTACTTCGAGATCGAGGGCGAGGGCGAGGGCAA
GCCCTACGAGGGCACCCAGACCGCCAAGCTGCAGGTGACCAAGGGCGGCCCCCTGCCCTTCGCCTGGGAC
ATCCTGTCCCCCCAGTTCCAGTACGGCTCCAAGGCCTACGTGAAGCACCCCGCCGACATCCCCGACTACA
TGAAGCTGTCCTTCCCCGAGGGCTTCACCTGGGAGCGCTCCATGAACTTCGAGGACGGCGGCGTGGTGGA
GGTGCAGCAGGACTCCTCCCTGCAGGACGGCACCTTCATCTACAAGGTGAAGTTCAAGGGCGTGAACTTC
CCCGCCGACGGCCCCGTAATGCAGAAGAAGACTGCCGGCTGGGAGCCCTCCACCGAGAAGCTGTACCCCC
AGGACGGCGTGCTGAAGGGCGAGATCTCCCACGCCCTGAAGCTGAAGGACGGCGGCCACTACACCTGCGA
CTTCAAGACCGTGTACAAGGCCAAGAAGCCCGTGCAGCTGCCCGGCAACCACTACGTGGACTCCAAGCTG
GACATCACCAACCACAACGAGGACTACACCGTGGTGGAGCAGTACGAGCACGCCGAGGCCCGCCACTCCG
GCTCCCAGTAGCTCGAGTCATGTAATTAGTTATGTCACGCTTACATTCACGCCCTCCCCCCACATCCGCT
CTAACCGAAAAGGAAGGAGTTAGACAACCTGAAGTCTAGGTCCCTATTTATTTTTTTATAGTTATGTTAG
TATTAAGAACGTTATTTATATTTCAAATTTTTCTTTTTTTTCTGTACAGACGCGTGTACGCATGTAACAT
TATACTGAAAACCTTGCTTGAGAAGGTTTTGGGACGCTCGAAGGCTTTAATTTGCGGCCGGTACCCAGCT
TTTGTTCCCTTTAGTGAGGGTTAATTCCGAGCTTGGCGTAATCATGGTCATAGCTGTTTCCTGTGTGAAA
TTGTTATCCGCTCACAATTCCACACAACATAGGAGCCGGAAGCATAAAGTGTAAAGCCTGGGGTGCCTAA
TGAGTGAGGTAACTCACATTAATTGCGTTGCGCTCACTGCCCGCTTTCCAGTCGGGAAACCTGTCGTGCC
AGCTGCATTAATGAATCGGCCAACGCGCGGGGAGAGGCGGTTTGCGTATTGGGCGCTCTTCCGCTTCCTC
GCTCACTGACTCGCTGCGCTCGGTCGTTCGGCTGCGGCGAGCGGTATCAGCTCACTCAAAGGCGGTAATA
CGGTTATCCACAGAATCAGGGGATAACGCAGGAAAGAACATGTGAGCAAAAGGCCAGCAAAAGGCCAGGA
ACCGTAAAAAGGCCGCGTTGCTGGCGTTTTTCCATAGGCTCGGCCCCCCTGACGAGCATCACAAAAATCG
ACGCTCAAGTCAGAGGTGGCGAAACCCGACAGGACTATAAAGATACCAGGCGTTCCCCCCTGGAAGCTCC
CTCGTGCGCTCTCCTGTTCCGACCCTGCCGCTTACCGGATACCTGTCCGCCTTTCTCCCTTCGGGAAGCG
TGGCGCTTTCTCAATGCTCACGCTGTAGGTATCTCAGTTCGGTGTAGGTCGTTCGCTCCAAGCTGGGCTG
TGTGCACGAACCCCCCGTTCAGCCCGACCGCTGCGCCTTATCCGGTAACTATCGTCTTGAGTCCAACCCG
GTAAGACACGACTTATCGCCACTGGCAGCAGCCACTGGTAACAGGATTAGCAGAGCGAGGTATGTAGGCG
GTGCTACAGAGTTCTTGAAGTGGTGGCCTAACTACGGCTACACTAGAAGGACAGTATTTGGTATCTGCGC
TCTGCTGAAGCCAGTTACCTTCGGAAAAAGAGTTGGTAGCTCTTGATCCGGCAAACAAACCACCGCTGGT
AGCGGTGGTTTTTTTGTTTGCAAGCAGCAGATTACGCGCAGAAAAAAAGGATCTCAAGAAGATCCTTTGA
TCTTTTCTACGGGGTCTGACGCTCAGTGGAACGAAAACTCACGTTAAGGGATTTTGGTCATGAGATTATC
AAAAAGGATCTTCACCTAGATCCTTTTAAATTAAAAATGAAGTTTTAAATCAATCTAAAGTATATATGAG
TAAACTTGGTCTGACAGTTACCAATGCTTAATCAGTGAGGCACCTATCTCAGCGATCTGTCTATTTCGTT
CATCCATAGTTGCCTGACTGCCCGTCGTGTAGATAACTACGATACGGGAGGGCTTACCATCTGGCCCCAG
TGCTGCAATGATACCGCGAGACCCACGCTCACCGGCTCCAGATTTATCAGCAATAAACCAGCCAGCCGGA
AGGGCCGAGCGCAGAAGTGGTCCTGCAACTTTATCCGCCTCCATCCAGTCTATTAATTGTTGCCGGGAAG
CTAGAGTAAGTAGTTCGCCAGTTAATAGTTTGCGCAACGTTGTTGCCATTGCTACAGGCATCGTGGTGTC
ACGCTCGTCGTTTGGTATGGCTTCATTCAGCTCCGGTTCCCAACGATCAAGGCGAGTTACATGATCCCCC
ATGTTGTGAAAAAAAGCGGTTAGCTCCTTCGGTCCTCCGATCGTTGTCAGAAGTAAGTTGGCCGCAGTGT
TATCACTCATGGTTATGGCAGCACTGCATAATTCTCTTACTGTCATGCCATCCGTAAGATGCTTTTCTGT
GACTGGTGAGTACTCAACCAAGTCATTCTGAGAATAGTGTATGCGGCGACCGAGTTGCTCTTGCCCGGCG
TCAATACGGGATAATACCGCGCCACATAGCAGAACTTTAAAAGTGCTCATCATTGGAAAACGTTCTTCGG
GGCGAAAACTCTCAAGGATCTTACCGCTGTTGAGATCCAGTTCGATGTAACCCACTCGTGCACCCAACTG
ATCTTCAGCATCTTTTACTTTCACCAGCGTTTCTGGGTGAGCAAAAACAGGAAGGCAAAATGCCGCAAAA
AAGGGAATAAGGGCGACACGGAAATGTTGAATACTCATACTCTTCCTTTTTCAATATTATTGAAGCATTT
ATCAGGGTTATTGTCTCATGAGCGGATACATATTTGAATGTATTTAGAAAAATAAACAAATAGGGGTTCC
GCGCACATTTCCCCGAAAAGTGCCACCTGACGTCTAAGAAACCATTATTATCATGACATTAACCTATAAA
AATAGGCGTATCACGAGGCCCTTTCGTC
