>Addgene plasmid #14356 | pAG306GPD-ccdB-DsRed | addgene partial sequence | sequence record 20951 | 14356 with GW5
CGAAGCCGGAAGCATAAAGTGTAAAGCCTGGGGGTGCCTAATGCGGCCGCCATAGTGACTGGATATGTTG
TGTTTTACAGTATTATGTAGTCTGTTTTTTATGCAAAATCTAATTTAATATATTGATATTTATATCATTT
TACGTTTCTCGTTCAGCTTTTTTGTACAAACTTGTGATGGGGGATCCACTAGTTCTAGAATCCGTCGAAA
CTAAGTTCTGGTGTTTTAAAACTAAAAAAAAGACTAACTATAAAAGTAGAATTTAAGAAGTTTAAGAAAT
AGATTTACAGAATTACAATCAATACCTACCGTCTTTATATACTTATTAGTCAAGTAGGGGAATAATTTCA
GGGAACTGGTTTCAACCTTTTTTTTCAGCTTTTTCCAAATCAGAGAGAGCAGAAGGTAATAGAAGGTGTA
AGAAAATGAGATAGATACATGCGTGGGTCAATTGCCTTGTGTCATCATTTACTCCAGGCAGGTTGCATCA
CTCCATTGAGGTTGTGCCCGTTTTTTGCCTGTTTGTGCCCCTGTTCTCTGTAGTTGCGCTAAGAGAATGG
ACCTATGAACTGATGGTTGGTGAAGAAAACAATATTTTGGTGCTGGGATTCTTTTTTTTTCTGGATGCCA
GCTTAAAAAGCGGGCTCCATTATATTTAGTGGATGCCAGGAATAAACTGTTCACCCAGACACCTACGATG
TTATATATTCTGTGTAACCCGCCCCCTATTTTGGGCATGTACGGGTTACAGCAGAA
