>Addgene plasmid #14356 | pAG306GPD-ccdB-DsRed | addgene partial sequence | sequence record 20953 | 14356 with GW3
CGGGGAAGAAGTGGCTGATCTCAGCCACCGCGAAAATGACATCAAAAACGCCATTAACCTGATGTTCTGG
GGAATATAAATGTCAGGCTCCCTTATACACAGCCAGTCTGCAGGTCGACCATAGTGACTGGATATGTTGT
GTTTTACAGTATTATGTAGTCTGTTTTTTATGCAAAATCTAATTTAATATATTGATATTTATATCATTTT
ACGTTTCTCGTTCAGCTTTCTTGTACAAAGTGGTGATGGGCTGCAGGAATTCGATATCAAGCTTAATGGA
CAACACCGAGGACGTCATCAAGGAGTTCATGCAGTTCAAGGTGCGCATGGAGGGCTCCGTGAACGGCCAC
TACTTCGAGATCGAGGGCGAGGGCGAGGGCAAGCCCTACGAGGGCACCCAGACCGCCAAGCTGCAGGTGA
CCAAGGGCGGCCCCCTGCCCTTCGCCTGGGACATCCTGTCCCCCCAGTTCCAGTACGGCTCCAAGGCCTA
CGTGAAGCACCCCGCCGACATCCCCGACTACATGAAGCTGTCCTTCCCCGAGGGCTTCACCTGGGAGCGC
TCCATGAACTTCGAGGACGGCGGCGTGGTGGAGGTGCAGCAGGACTCCTCCCTGCAGGACGGCACCTTCA
TCTACAAGGTGAAGTTCAAGGGCGTGAACTTCCCCGCCGACGGCCCCGTAATGC
