>Addgene plasmid #14356 | pAG306GPD-ccdB-DsRed | addgene partial sequence | sequence record 128479 | pRS-marker 5'-cggcatcagagcagattgta-3'
CCCAAAATTTGTTTACTAAAAACACATGTGGATATCTTGACTGATTTTTCCATGGAGGGCACAGTTAAGC
CGCTAAAGGCATTATCCGCCAAGTACAATTTTTTACTCTTCGAAGACAGAAAATTTGCTGACATTGGTAA
TACAGTCAAATTGCAGTACTCTGCGGGTGTATACAGAATAGCAGAATGGGCAGACATTACGAATGCACAC
GGTGTGGTGGGCCCAGGTATTGTTAGCGGTTTGAAGCAGGCGGCAGAAGAAGTAACAAAGGAACCTAGAG
GCCTTTTGATGTTAGCAGAATTGTCATGCAAGGGCTCCCTATCTACTGGAGAATATACTAAGGGTACTGT
TGACATTGCGAAGAGCGACAAAGATTTTGTTATCGGCTTTATTGCTCAAAGAGACATGGGTGGAAGAGAT
GAAGGTTACGATTGGTTGATTATGACACCC
